>Addgene plasmid #121171 | CAG-xFNLS-T2A-EGFP-ires-puro | addgene full sequence | sequence record 235381 | Addgene NGS Result
TTGTCATAGTAATGATTGGGTGGAAACATTCCAGGCCTGGGTGGAGAGGCTTTTTGCTTCCTCTTGCAAA
ACCACACTGACATTCCAGGCCTGGGTGGAGAGGCTTTTTGCTTCCTCTTGCAAAACCACACTGCCCTCTG
GAGGGCAGTTGCCTAGCAACTAATTAAAAGAGGATGTCGCACGGCCAGCTGCGGTCAGTTAGTCACTTCC
TGCTTAACTGACTTGACATTTTCTATTTTAAGAGTCGGGAGGAAAATTACTGTGTTGGAGGCCCTCCGCC
ATCTTCTGAAGCTGAATCGAATTAACTTGTTTATTGCAGCTTATAATGGTTACAAATAAAGCAATAGCAT
CACAAATTTCACAAATAAAGCATTTTTTTCACTGCATTCTAGTTGTGGTTTGTCCAAACTCATCAATGTA
TCTTATCATGTCTGGATCTGATATCATCGTCGACATTGATTATTGACTAGTTATTAATAGTAATCAATTA
CGGGGTCATTAGTTCATAGCCCATATATGGAGTTCCGCGTTACATAACTTACGGTAAATGGCCCGCCTGG
CTGACCGCCCAACGACCCCCGCCCATTGACGTCAATAATGACGTATGTTCCCATAGTAACGCCAATAGGG
ACTTTCCATTGACGTCAATGGGTGGAGTATTTACGGTAAACTGCCCACTTGGCAGTACATCAAGTGTATC
ATATGCCAAGTACGCCCCCTATTGACGTCAATGACGGTAAATGGCCCGCCTGGCATTATGCCCAGTACAT
GACCTTATGGGACTTTCCTACTTGGCAGTACATCTACGTATTAGTCATCGCTATTACCATGGTCGAGGTG
AGCCCCACGTTCTGCTTCACTCTCCCCATCTCCCCCCCCTCCCCACCCCCAATTTTGTATTTATTTATTT
TTTAATTATTTTGTGCAGCGATGGGGGCGGGGGGGGGGGGGGGGCGCGCGCCAGGCGGGGCGGGGCGGGG
CGAGGGGCGGGGCGGGGCGAGGCGGAGAGGTGCGGCGGCAGCCAATCAGAGCGGCGCGCTCCGAAAGTTT
CCTTTTATGGCGAGGCGGCGGCGGCGGCGGCCCTATAAAAAGCGAAGCGCGCGGCGGGCGGGAGTCGCTG
CGCGCTGCCTTCGCCCCGTGCCCCGCTCCGCCGCCGCCTCGCGCCGCCCGCCCCGGCTCTGACTGACCGC
GTTACTCCCACAGGTGAGCGGGCGGGACGGCCCTTCTCCTCCGGGCTGTAATTAGCGCTTGGTTTAATGA
CGGCTTGTTTCTTTTCTGTGGCTGCGTGAAAGCCTTGAGGGGCTCCGGGAGGGCCCTTTGTGCGGGGGGA
GCGGCTCGGGGGGTGCGTGCGTGTGTGTGTGCGTGGGGAGCGCCGCGTGCGGCTCCGCGCTGCCCGGCGG
CTGTGAGCGCTGCGGGCGCGGCGCGGGGCTTTGTGCGCTCCGCAGTGTGCGCGAGGGGAGCGCGGCCGGG
GGCGGTGCCCCGCGGTGCGGGGGGGGCTGCGAGGGGAACAAAGGCTGCGTGCGGGGTGTGTGCGTGGGGG
GGTGAGCAGGGGGTGTGGGCGCGTCGGTCGGGCTGCAACCCCCCCTGCACCCCCCTCCCCGAGTTGCTGA
GCACGGCCCGGCTTCGGGTGCGGGGCTCCGTACGGGGCGTGGCGCGGGGCTCGCCGTGCCGGGCGGGGGG
TGGCGGCAGGTGGGGGTGCCGGGCGGGGCGGGGCCGCCTCGGGCCGGGGAGGGCTCGGGGGAGGGGCGCG
GCGGCCCCCGGAGCGCCGGCGGCTGTCGAGGCGCGGCGAGCCGCAGCCATTGCCTTTTATGGTAATCGTG
CGAGAGGGCGCAGGGACTTCCTTTGTCCCAAATCTGTGCGGAGCCGAAATCTGGGAGGCGCCGCCGCACC
CCCTCTAGCGGGCGCGGGGCGAAGCGGTGCGGCGCCGGCAGGAAGGAAATGGGCGGGGAGGGCCTTCGTG
CGTCGCCGCGCCGCCGTCCCCTTCTCCCTCTCCAGCCTCGGGGCTGTCCGCGGGGGGACGGCTGCCTTCG
GGGGGGACGGGGCAGGGCGGGGTTCGGCTTCTGGCGTGTGACCGGCGGCTCTAGAGCCTCTGCTAACCAT
GTTCATGCCTTCTTCTTTTTCCTACAGCTCCTGGGCAACGTGCTGGTTATTGTGCTGTCTCATCATTTTG
GCAAAGAATTCCTCGACCGGTGATCGCATGTCGACGCTAGCCTCTCAGTAGATCCGCCACCATGGACTAT
AAGGACCACGACGGAGACTACAAGGATCATGATATTGATTACAAAGACGATGACGATAAGATGGCCCCAA
AGAAGAAGCGGAAGGTCGGTATCCACGGAGTCCCAGCAGCCATGAGCTCAGAGACTGGCCCAGTGGCTGT
GGACCCCACATTGAGACGGCGGATCGAGCCCCATGAGTTTGAGGTATTCTTCGATCCGAGAGAGCTCCGC
AAGGAGACCTGCCTGCTTTACGAAATTAATTGGGGGGGCCGGCACTCCATTTGGCGACATACATCACAGA
ACACTAACAAGCACGTCGAAGTCAACTTCATCGAGAAGTTCACGACAGAAAGATATTTCTGTCCGAACAC
AAGGTGCAGCATTACCTGGTTTCTCAGCTGGAGCCCATGCGGCGAATGTAGTAGGGCCATCACTGAATTC
CTGTCAAGGTATCCCCACGTCACTCTGTTTATTTACATCGCAAGGCTGTACCACCACGCTGACCCCCGCA
ATCGACAAGGCCTGCGGGATTTGATCTCTTCAGGTGTGACTATCCAAATTATGACTGAGCAGGAGTCAGG
ATACTGCTGGAGAAACTTTGTGAATTATAGCCCGAGTAATGAAGCCCACTGGCCTAGGTATCCCCATCTG
TGGGTACGACTGTACGTTCTTGAACTGTACTGCATCATACTGGGCCTGCCTCCTTGTCTCAACATTCTGA
GAAGGAAGCAGCCACAGCTGACATTCTTTACCATCGCTCTTCAGTCTTGTCATTACCAGCGACTGCCCCC
ACACATTCTCTGGGCCACCGGGTTGAAAAGCGGCAGCGAGACTCCCGGGACCTCAGAGTCCGCCACACCC
GAAAGTGACAAGAAGTACAGCATCGGCCTGGCCATCGGCACCAACTCTGTGGGCTGGGCCGTGATCACCG
ACGAGTACAAGGTGCCCAGCAAGAAATTCAAGGTGCTGGGCAACACCGACCGGCACAGCATCAAGAAGAA
CCTGATCGGAGCCCTGCTGTTCGACAGCGGCGAAACAGCCGAGGCCACCCGGCTGAAGAGAACCGCCAGA
AGAAGATACACCAGACGGAAGAACCGGATCTGCTATCTGCAAGAGATCTTCAGCAACGAGATGGCCAAGG
TGGACGACAGCTTCTTCCACAGACTGGAAGAGTCCTTCCTGGTGGAAGAGGATAAGAAGCACGAGCGGCA
CCCCATCTTCGGCAACATCGTGGACGAGGTGGCCTACCACGAGAAGTACCCCACCATCTACCACCTGAGA
AAGAAACTGGTGGACAGCACCGACAAGGCCGACCTGCGGCTGATCTATCTGGCCCTGGCCCACATGATCA
AGTTCCGGGGCCACTTCCTGATCGAGGGCGACCTGAACCCCGACAACAGCGACGTGGACAAGCTGTTCAT
CCAGCTGGTGCAGACCTACAACCAGCTGTTCGAGGAAAACCCCATCAACGCCAGCGGCGTGGACGCCAAG
GCCATCCTGTCTGCCAGACTGAGCAAGAGCAGACGGCTGGAAAATCTGATCGCCCAGCTGCCCGGCGAGA
AGAAGAATGGCCTGTTCGGAAACCTGATTGCCCTGAGCCTGGGCCTGACCCCCAACTTCAAGAGCAACTT
CGACCTGGCCGAGGATACCAAACTGCAGCTGAGCAAGGACACCTACGACGACGACCTGGACAACCTGCTG
GCCCAGATCGGCGACCAGTACGCCGACCTGTTTCTGGCCGCCAAGAACCTGTCCGACGCCATCCTGCTGA
GCGACATCCTGAGAGTGAACACCGAGATCACCAAGGCCCCCCTGAGCGCCTCTATGATCAAGCTGTACGA
CGAGCACCACCAGGACCTGACCCTGCTGAAAGCTCTCGTGCGGCAGCAGCTGCCTGAGAAGTACAAAGAG
ATTTTCTTCGACCAGAGCAAGAACGGCTACGCCGGCTACATTGACGGCGGAGCCAGCCAGGAAGAGTTCT
ACAAGTTCATCAAGCCCATCCTGGAAAAGATGGACGGCACCGAGGAACTGCTCGTGAAGCTGAACAGAGA
GGACCTGCTGCGGAAGCAGCGGACCTTCGACAACGGCATCATCCCCCACCAGATCCACCTGGGAGAGCTG
CACGCCATTCTGCGGCGGCAGGAAGATTTTTACCCATTCCTGAAGGACAACCGGGAAAAGATCGAGAAGA
TCCTGACCTTCCGCATCCCCTACTACGTGGGCCCTCTGGCCAGGGGAAACAGCAGATTCGCCTGGATGAC
CAGAAAGAGCGAGGAAACCATCACCCCCTGGAACTTCGAGAAGGTGGTGGACAAGGGCGCTTCCGCCCAG
AGCTTCATCGAGCGGATGACCAACTTCGATAAGAACCTGCCCAACGAGAAGGTGCTGCCCAAGCACAGCC
TGCTGTACGAGTACTTCACCGTGTATAACGAGCTGACCAAAGTGAAATACGTGACCGAGGGAATGAGAAA
GCCCGCCTTCCTGAGCGGCGACCAGAAAAAGGCCATCGTGGACCTGCTGTTCAAGACCAACCGGAAAGTG
ACCGTGAAGCAGCTGAAAGAGGACTACTTCAAGAAAATCGAGTGCTTCGACTCCGTGGAAATCTCCGGCG
TGGAAGATCGGTTCAACGCCTCCCTGGGCACATACCACGATCTGCTGAAAATTATCAAGGACAAGGACTT
CCTGGACAATGAGGAAAACGAGGACATTCTGGAAGATATCGTGCTGACCCTGACACTGTTTGAGGACAGA
GAGATGATCGAGGAACGGCTGAAAACCTATGCCCACCTGTTCGACGACAAAGTGATGAAGCAGCTGAAGC
GGCGGAGATACACCGGCTGGGGCAGGCTGAGCCGGAAGCTGATCAACGGCATCCGGGACAAGCAGTCCGG
CAAGACAATCCTGGATTTCCTGAAGTCCGACGGCTTCGCCAACAGAAACTTCATCCAGCTGATCCACGAC
GACAGCCTGACCTTTAAAGAGGACATCCAGAAAGCCCAGGTGTCCGGCCAGGGCGATAGCCTGCACGAGC
ACATTGCCAATCTGGCCGGCAGCCCCGCCATTAAGAAGGGCATCCTGCAGACAGTGAAGGTGGTGGACGA
GCTCGTGAAAGTGATGGGCCGGCACAAGCCCGAGAACATCGTGATCGAAATGGCCAGAGAGAACCAGACC
ACCCAGAAGGGACAGAAGAACAGCCGCGAGAGAATGAAGCGGATCGAAGAGGGCATCAAAGAGCTGGGCA
GCCAGATCCTGAAAGAACACCCCGTGGAAAACACCCAGCTGCAGAACGAGAAGCTGTACCTGTACTACCT
GCAGAATGGGCGGGATATGTACGTGGACCAGGAACTGGACATCAACCGGCTGTCCGACTACGATGTGGAC
CATATCGTGCCTCAGAGCTTTCTGAAGGACGACTCCATCGACAACAAGGTGCTGACCAGAAGCGACAAGA
ACCGGGGCAAGAGCGACAACGTGCCCTCCGAAGAGGTCGTGAAGAAGATGAAGAACTACTGGCGGCAGCT
GCTGAACGCCAAGCTGATTACCCAGAGAAAGTTCGACAATCTGACCAAGGCCGAGAGAGGCGGCCTGAGC
GAACTGGATAAGGCCGGCTTCATCAAGAGACAGCTGGTGGAAACCCGGCAGATCACAAAGCACGTGGCAC
AGATCCTGGACTCCCGGATGAACACTAAGTACGACGAGAATGACAAGCTGATCCGGGAAGTGAAAGTGAT
CACCCTGAAGTCCAAGCTGGTGTCCGATTTCCGGAAGGATTTCCAGTTTTACAAAGTGCGCGAGATCAAC
AACTACCACCACGCCCACGACGCCTACCTGAACGCCGTCGTGGGAACCGCCCTGATCAAAAAGTACCCTA
AGCTGGAAAGCGAGTTCGTGTACGGCGACTACAAGGTGTACGACGTGCGGAAGATGATCGCCAAGAGCGA
GCAGGAAATCGGCAAGGCTACCGCCAAGTACTTCTTCTACAGCAACATCATGAACTTTTTCAAGACCGAG
ATTACCCTGGCCAACGGCGAGATCCGGAAGCGGCCTCTGATCGAGACAAACGGCGAAACCGGGGAGATCG
TGTGGGATAAGGGCCGGGATTTTGCCACCGTGCGGAAAGTGCTGAGCATGCCCCAAGTGAATATCGTGAA
AAAGACCGAGGTGCAGACAGGCGGCTTCAGCAAAGAGTCTATCCTGCCCAAGAGGAACAGCGATAAGCTG
ATCGCCAGAAAGAAGGACTGGGACCCTAAGAAGTACGGCGGCTTCGACAGCCCCACCGTGGCCTATTCTG
TGCTGGTGGTGGCCAAAGTGGAAAAGGGCAAGTCCAAGAAACTGAAGAGTGTGAAAGAGCTGCTGGGGAT
CACCATCATGGAAAGAAGCAGCTTCGAGAAGAATCCCATCGACTTTCTGGAAGCCAAGGGCTACAAAGAA
GTGAAAAAGGACCTGATCATCAAGCTGCCTAAGTACTCCCTGTTCGAGCTGGAAAACGGCCGGAAGAGAA
TGCTGGCCTCTGCCGGCGTGCTGCAGAAGGGAAACGAACTGGCCCTGCCCTCCAAATATGTGAACTTCCT
GTACCTGGCCAGCCACTATGAGAAGCTGAAGGGCTCCCCCGAGGATAATGAGCAGAAACAGCTGTTTGTG
GAACAGCACAAGCACTACCTGGACGAGATCATCGAGCAGATCAGCGAGTTCTCCAAGAGAGTGATCCTGG
CCGACGCTAATCTGGACAAAGTGCTGTCCGCCTACAACAAGCACCGGGATAAGCCCATCAGAGAGCAGGC
CGAGAATATCATCCACCTGTTTACCCTGACCAATCTGGGAGCCCCTGCCGCCTTCAAGTACTTTGACACC
ACCATCGACCGGAAGAGGTACACCAGCACCAAAGAGGTGCTGGACGCCACCCTGATCCACCAGAGCATCA
CCGGCCTGTACGAGACACGGATCGACCTGTCTCAGCTGGGAGGCGATTCAGGCGGATCTACTAATCTGTC
AGATATTATTGAAAAGGAGACCGGTAAGCAACTGGTTATCCAGGAATCCATCCTCATGCTCCCAGAGGAG
GTGGAAGAAGTCATTGGGAACAAGCCGGAAAGCGATATACTCGTGCACACCGCCTACGACGAGAGCACCG
ACGAGAATGTCATGCTTCTGACTAGCGACGCCCCTGAATACAAGCCTTGGGCTCTGGTCATACAGGATAG
CAACGGTGAGAACAAGATTAAGATGCTCTCTGGTGGTTCTCCCAAGAAGAAGAGGAAAGTCATGCATGGC
AGCGGCGCCACCAACTTCAGCCTGCTGAAGCAGGCCGGCGACGTGGAGGAGAACCCCGGCCCCATGGTGA
GCAAGGGCGAGGAGCTGTTCACCGGGGTGGTGCCCATCCTGGTCGAGCTGGACGGCGACGTAAACGGCCA
CAAGTTCAGCGTGTCTGGCGAGGGCGAGGGCGATGCCACCTACGGCAAGCTGACCCTGAAGTTCATCTGC
ACCACCGGCAAGCTGCCCGTGCCCTGGCCCACCCTCGTGACCACCCTGACCTACGGCGTGCAGTGCTTCA
GCCGCTACCCCGACCACATGAAGCAGCACGACTTCTTCAAGTCCGCCATGCCCGAAGGCTACGTCCAGGA
GCGCACCATCTTCTTCAAGGACGACGGCAACTACAAGACCCGCGCCGAGGTGAAGTTCGAGGGCGACACC
CTGGTGAACCGCATCGAGCTGAAGGGCATCGACTTCAAGGAGGACGGCAACATCCTGGGGCACAAGCTGG
AGTACAACTACAACAGCCACAACGTCTATATCATGGCCGACAAGCAGAAGAACGGCATCAAGGCGAACTT
CAAGATCCGCCACAACATCGAGGACGGCAGCGTGCAGCTCGCCGACCACTACCAGCAGAACACCCCCATC
GGCGACGGCCCCGTGCTGCTGCCCGACAACCACTACCTGAGCACCCAGTCCGCCCTGAGCAAAGACCCCA
ACGAGAAGCGCGATCACATGGTCCTGCTGGAGTTCGTGACCGCCGCCGGGATCACTCTCGGCATGGACGA
GCTGTACAAGTAATTTAAAGAATTCCGCCCCCCCCCCCTCTCCCTCCCCCCCCCCTAACGTTACTGGCCG
AAGCCGCTTGGAATAAGGCCGGTGTGCGTTTGTCTATATGTTATTTTCCACCATATTGCCGTCTTTTGGC
AATGTGAGGGCCCGGAAACCTGGCCCTGTCTTCTTGACGAGCATTCCTAGGGGTCTTTCCCCTCTCGCCA
AAGGAATGCAAGGTCTGTTGAATGTCGTGAAGGAAGCAGTTCCTCTGGAAGCTTCTTGAAGACAAACAAC
GTCTGTAGCGACCCTTTGCAGGCAGCGGAACCCCCCACCTGGCGACAGGTGCCTCTGCGGCCAAAAGCCA
CGTGTATAAGATACACCTGCAAAGGCGGCACAACCCCAGTGCCACGTTGTGAGTTGGATAGTTGTGGAAA
GAGTCAAATGGCTCTCCTCAAGCGTATTCAACAAGGGGCTGAAGGATGCCCAGAAGGTACCCCATTGTAT
GGGATCTGATCTGGGGCCTCGGTGCACATGCTTTACATGTGTTTAGTCGAGGTTAAAAAAACGTCTAGGC
CCCCCGAACCACGGGGACGTGGTTTTCCTTTGAAAAACACGATGATAATATGGCCACAACCATGACCGAG
TACAAGCCCACGGTGCGCCTCGCCACCCGCGACGACGTCCCCAGGGCCGTACGCACCCTCGCCGCCGCGT
TCGCCGACTACCCCGCCACGCGCCACACCGTCGATCCGGACCGCCACATCGAGCGGGTCACCGAGCTGCA
AGAACTCTTCCTCACGCGCGTCGGGCTCGACATCGGCAAGGTGTGGGTCGCGGACGACGGCGCCGCGGTG
GCGGTCTGGACCACGCCGGAGAGCGTCGAAGCGGGGGCGGTGTTCGCCGAGATCGGCCCGCGCATGGCCG
AGTTGAGCGGTTCCCGGCTGGCCGCGCAGCAACAGATGGAAGGCCTCCTGGCGCCGCACCGGCCCAAGGA
GCCCGCGTGGTTCCTGGCCACCGTCGGCGTCTCGCCCGACCACCAGGGCAAGGGTCTGGGCAGCGCCGTC
GTGCTCCCCGGAGTGGAGGCGGCCGAGCGCGCCGGGGTGCCCGCCTTCCTGGAGACCTCCGCGCCCCGCA
ACCTCCCCTTCTACGAGCGGCTCGGCTTCACCGTCACCGCCGACGTCGAGGTGCCCGAAGGACCGCGCAC
CTGGTGCATGACCCGCAAGCCCGGTGCCTGACGCCCGCCCCACGACCCGCAGCGCCCGACCGAAAGGAGC
GCACGACCCCATGCATCGATGATCTAGAGCTCGCTGATCAGCCTCGACTGTGCCTTCTAGTTGCCAGCCA
TCTGTTGTTTGCCCCTCCCCCGTGCCTTCCTTGACCCTGGAAGGTGCCACTCCCACTGTCCTTTCCTAAT
AAAATGAGGAAATTGCATCGCATTGTCTGAGTAGGTGTCATTCTATTCTGGGGGGTGGGGTGGGGCAGGA
CAGCAAGGGGGAGGATTGGGAAGACAATAGCAGGCATGCTGGGGATGCGGTGGGCTCTATGGCTTCTGAG
GCGGAAAGAACCTGCAGCCCAAGCTTGGCGTAATCATGGTCATAGCTGTTTCCTGTGTGAAATTGTTATC
CGCTCACAATTCCACACAACATACGAGCCGGAAGCATAAAGTGTAAAGCCTGGGGTGCCTAATGAGTGAG
CTAACTCACATTAATTGCGTTGCGCTCACTGCCCGCTTTCCAGTCGGGAAACCTGTCGTGCCAGCGGATC
CGCATCTCAATTAGTCAGCAACCATAGTCCCGCCCCTAACTCCGCCCATCCCGCCCCTAACTCCGCCCAG
TTCCGCCCATTCTCCGCCCCATGGCTGACTAATTTTTTTTATTTATGCAGAGGCCGAGGCCGCCTCGGCC
TCTGAGCTATTCCAGAAGTAGTGAGGAGGCTTTTTTGGAGGCCTAGGCTTTTGCAAAAAGCTAACTTGTT
TATTGCAGCTTATAATGGTTACAAATAAAGCAATAGCATCACAAATTTCACAAATAAAGCATTTTTTTCA
CTGCATTCTAGTTGTGGTTTGTCCAAACTCATCAATGTATCTTATCATGTCTGGATCCGCTGCATTAATG
AATCGGCCAACGCGCGGGGAGAGGCGGTTTGCGTATTGGGCGCTCTTCCGCTTCCTCGCTCACTGACTCG
CTGCGCTCGGTCGTTCGGCTGCGGCGAGCGGTATCAGCTCACTCAAAGGCGGTAATACGGTTATCCACAG
AATCAGGGGATAACGCAGGAAAGAACATGTGAGCAAAAGGCCAGCAAAAGGCCAGGAACCGTAAAAAGGC
CGCGTTGCTGGCGTTTTTCCATAGGCTCCGCCCCCCTGACGAGCATCACAAAAATCGACGCTCAAGTCAG
AGGTGGCGAAACCCGACAGGACTATAAAGATACCAGGCGTTTCCCCCTGGAAGCTCCCTCGTGCGCTCTC
CTGTTCCGACCCTGCCGCTTACCGGATACCTGTCCGCCTTTCTCCCTTCGGGAAGCGTGGCGCTTTCTCA
TAGCTCACGCTGTAGGTATCTCAGTTCGGTGTAGGTCGTTCGCTCCAAGCTGGGCTGTGTGCACGAACCC
CCCGTTCAGCCCGACCGCTGCGCCTTATCCGGTAACTATCGTCTTGAGTCCAACCCGGTAAGACACGACT
TATCGCCACTGGCAGCAGCCACTGGTAACAGGATTAGCAGAGCGAGGTATGTAGGCGGTGCTACAGAGTT
CTTGAAGTGGTGGCCTAACTACGGCTACACTAGAAGAACAGTATTTGGTATCTGCGCTCTGCTGAAGCCA
GTTACCTTCGGAAAAAGAGTTGGTAGCTCTTGATCCGGCAAACAAACCACCGCTGGTAGCGGTGGTTTTT
TTGTTTGCAAGCAGCAGATTACGCGCAGAAAAAAAGGATCTCAAGAAGATCCTTTGATCTTTTCTACGGG
GTCTGACGCTCAGTGGAACGAAAACTCACGTTAAGGGATTTTGGTCATGAGATTATCAAAAAGGATCTTC
ACCTAGATCCTTTTAAATTAAAAATGAAGTTTTAAATCAATCTAAAGTATATATGAGTAAACTTGGTCTG
ACAGTTACCAATGCTTAATCAGTGAGGCACCTATCTCAGCGATCTGTCTATTTCGTTCATCCATAGTTGC
CTGACTCCCCGTCGTGTAGATAACTACGATACGGGAGGGCTTACCATCTGGCCCCAGTGCTGCAATGATA
CCGCGAGACCCACGCTCACCGGCTCCAGATTTATCAGCAATAAACCAGCCAGCCGGAAGGGCCGAGCGCA
GAAGTGGTCCTGCAACTTTATCCGCCTCCATCCAGTCTATTAATTGTTGCCGGGAAGCTAGAGTAAGTAG
TTCGCCAGTTAATAGTTTGCGCAACGTTGTTGCCATTGCTACAGGCATCGTGGTGTCACGCTCGTCGTTT
GGTATGGCTTCATTCAGCTCCGGTTCCCAACGATCAAGGCGAGTTACATGATCCCCCATGTTGTGCAAAA
AAGCGGTTAGCTCCTTCGGTCCTCCGATCGTTGTCAGAAGTAAGTTGGCCGCAGTGTTATCACTCATGGT
TATGGCAGCACTGCATAATTCTCTTACTGTCATGCCATCCGTAAGATGCTTTTCTGTGACTGGTGAGTAC
TCAACCAAGTCATTCTGAGAATAGTGTATGCGGCGACCGAGTTGCTCTTGCCCGGCGTCAATACGGGATA
ATACCGCGCCACATAGCAGAACTTTAAAAGTGCTCATCATTGGAAAACGTTCTTCGGGGCGAAAACTCTC
AAGGATCTTACCGCTGTTGAGATCCAGTTCGATGTAACCCACTCGTGCACCCAACTGATCTTCAGCATCT
TTTACTTTCACCAGCGTTTCTGGGTGAGCAAAAACAGGAAGGCAAAATGCCGCAAAAAAGGGAATAAGGG
CGACACGGAAATGTTGAATACTCATACTCTTCCTTTTTCAATGACCGCTTTGGAAAAACAAAGACTGTAT
TTCCTGGAAATTAATGTTTATTCAATAAACTGTGTATTCAGCTATATTCACATAGTGGTGAGGCTGAAAT
GAGGCGGGAAGAGGCGGTTGGGGCTTAATTATATCAATTTGGGTGGCCCCACAGCGCCTCCAAGGCGCCA
GTCCTGTTTTGACAAGTTGCCTCTGGAAGCCTCTCTTCTTTTTCTCCAGAGTAAGCGGAGGCCAGGGGCC
CCCGGCCTCTGCTTAATACTAAAAAAAACAGCTG
Features (pLannotate 1.2.2; 22 found; start..end, strand, type, name):
    304..438     +  polyA_signal   SV40 poly(A) signal: SV40 polyadenylation signal
    452..831     +  enhancer       CMV enhancer: human cytomegalovirus immediate early enhancer
    833..1110    +  promoter       chicken β-actin promoter: No description available
   1111..2127    +  intron         chimeric intron: chimera between introns from chicken β-actin and rabbit β-globin
   2352..3038    +  CDS            Apobec1: ABEC1_RAT - Experimental evidence at protein level: Swiss-Prot protein existence level 1. Catalytic component of the apolipoprotein B mRNA editing enzyme complex which is responsible for the postranscriptional editing of a CAA codon for Gln to a UAA codon for stop in the APOB mRNA. May also play a role in the epigenetic regulation of gene expression by participating in DNA demethylation. From Rattus norvegicus (Rat).
   3039..3086    +  CDS            ABE(7.10) (fragment): adenine base editor comprising wild-type E. coli TadA fused to the evolved TadA*(7.10) mutant (Gaudelli et al., 2017)
   3087..7186    +  CDS            Cas9 (fragment): Cas9 (Csn1) endonuclease from the Streptococcus pyogenes Type II CRISPR/Cas system generates RNA-guided double strand breaks in DNA
   7200..7448    +  CDS            UGI: UNGI_BPPB2 - Experimental evidence at protein level: Swiss-Prot protein existence level 1. This protein binds specifically and reversibly to the host uracil-DNA glycosylase, preventing removal of uracil residues from PBS2 DNA by the host uracil-excision repair system. From Bacillus phage PBS2 (Bacteriophage PBS2).
   7554..8273    +  CDS            EGFP: the original enhanced GFP (Yang et al., 1996) mammalian codon-optimized
   8406..8868    +  misc_feature   IRES: internal ribosome entry site (IRES) of the encephalomyocarditis virus (EMCV)
   8882..9481    +  CDS            PuroR: puromycin N-acetyltransferase; pac from Streptomyces alboniger; confers resistance to puromycin
   9568..9792    +  polyA_signal   bGH poly(A) signal: bovine growth hormone polyadenylation signal
   9861..9883    -  protein_bind   lac operator (fragment): The lac repressor binds to the lac operator to inhibit transcription in E. coli. This inhibition can be relieved by adding lactose or isopropyl-β-D-thiogalactopyranoside (IPTG). lac repressor encoded by lacI
   9887..9917    -  promoter       lac promoter: promoter for the E. coli lac operon
   9932..9953    -  protein_bind   CAP binding site: CAP binding activates transcription in the presence of cAMP. E. coli catabolite activator protein
   9966..10005   -  CDS            lacI (fragment): lac repressor; lacI; The lac repressor binds to the lac operator to inhibit transcription in E. coli. This inhibition can be relieved by adding lactose or isopropyl-β-D-thiogalactopyranoside (IPTG).
  10012..10034   +  promoter       SV40 promoter (fragment): SV40 enhancer and early promoter
  10058..10193   +  rep_origin     SV40 ori: SV40 origin of replication
  10213..10347   +  polyA_signal   SV40 poly(A) signal: SV40 polyadenylation signal
  10349..10403   -  CDS            lacI (fragment): lac repressor; lacI; The lac repressor binds to the lac operator to inhibit transcription in E. coli. This inhibition can be relieved by adding lactose or isopropyl-β-D-thiogalactopyranoside (IPTG).
  10586..11174   -  rep_origin     ori: high-copy-number ColE1/pMB1/pBR322/pUC origin of replication
  11345..12205   -  CDS            AmpR: β-lactamase; bla; confers resistance to ampicillin, carbenicillin, and related antibiotics
