[The description below was written by a language model from this plasmid's Addgene catalogue record and pLannotate feature annotations shown in this document.]
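Description:
CAG-xFNLS-T2A-EGFP-ires-puro is a roughly 12.5 kb mammalian expression plasmid, built on the PyCAG backbone, that delivers a cytosine base editor together with a fluorescent reporter and a drug-selection marker. It is propagated in E. coli as a high-copy plasmid through a ColE1/pUC-type origin and selected with ampicillin (β-lactamase). The backbone also carries an SV40 origin, a short SV40 promoter fragment, two SV40 polyadenylation signals and remnants of lac regulatory sequence left over from cloning.

The payload is a single transcription unit driven by the CAG promoter, annotated here as the CMV immediate-early enhancer, the chicken β-actin promoter and a chimeric β-actin/β-globin intron. It is terminated by the bovine growth hormone polyadenylation signal. The first open reading frame encodes the xFNLS version of BE3. In it, rat APOBEC1 cytidine deaminase is joined through a short linker to a Streptococcus pyogenes Cas9 variant. The annotation tool labels that linker as an ABE fragment, which probably reflects shared linker sequence rather than any adenine deaminase. The Cas9 is followed by the uracil glycosylase inhibitor (UGI) from phage PBS2, which blocks excision of the uracil intermediate and so favours C-to-T conversion. The specific Cas9 mutations are not annotated in the feature table.

According to the catalogue entry, a T2A self-cleaving peptide links the editor to EGFP, although the T2A itself is not annotated. An EMCV IRES then drives translation of puromycin N-acetyltransferase from the same mRNA. Transfected cells can therefore be identified or sorted by fluorescence, or enriched with puromycin. No guide RNA cassette is annotated, so the guide presumably has to be supplied separately. The base editor fragment was derived from a lentiviral xFNLS construct.
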