Addgene plasmid #121171: CAG-xFNLS-T2A-EGFP-ires-puro
Purpose: CAG promoter driven expression of xFNLS BE3 base editor, EGFP and Puromycin resistance.
Depositing lab: Timo Otonkoski. Depositing organization: University of Helsinki.
Backbone
  Vector backbone: PyCAG
  Total vector size (bp): 12475
  Vector type: Mammalian Expression, CRISPR
  Selectable markers: Puromycin ; EGFP
Growth in bacteria
  Bacterial resistance: Ampicillin, 100 μg/mL
  Growth temperature: 37°C
  Growth strain: DH5alpha
  Copy number: High Copy
Gene/Insert
  Gene/Insert name: xFNLS-T2A-EGFP-ires-puro
  Species: Streptococcus pyogenes
  Insert size (bp): 6051
  Tag / fusion protein: T2A-EGFP-ires-puro (C terminal on insert)
Resource information
  A portion of this plasmid was derived from a plasmid made by: BE3 xFNLS fragment cloned from pLenti-xFNLS-P2A-Puro (Plasmid #110872) from Lukas Dow lab.
Terms and licenses: Academic/Nonprofit Terms; Industry Terms: Not Available to Industry
How to cite: CAG-xFNLS-T2A-EGFP-ires-puro was a gift from Timo Otonkoski (Addgene plasmid # 121171 ; http://n2t.net/addgene:121171 ; RRID:Addgene_121171)
